>Addgene plasmid #130769 | pMSCVbsd-PPARD-M416R | addgene full sequence | sequence record 255076 | Addgene NGS Result
AATGAAAGACCCCACCTGTAGGTTTGGCAAGCTAGCTTAAGTAACGCCATTTTGCAAGGCATGGAAAATA
CATAACTGAGAATAGAGAAGTTCAGATCAAGGTTAGGAACAGAGAGACAGCAGAATATGGGCCAAACAGG
ATATCTGTGGTAAGCAGTTCCTGCCCCGGCTCAGGGCCAAGAACAGATGGTCCCCAGATGCGGTCCCGCC
CTCAGCAGTTTCTAGAGAACCATCAGATGTTTCCAGGGTGCCCCAAGGACCTGAAATGACCCTGTGCCTT
ATTTGAACTAACCAATCAGTTCGCTTCTCGCTTCTGTTCGCGCGCTTCTGCTCCCCGAGCTCAATAAAAG
AGCCCACAACCCCTCACTCGGCGCGCCAGTCCTCCGATAGACTGCGTCGCCCGGGTACCCGTATTCCCAA
TAAAGCCTCTTGCTGTTTGCATCCGAATCGTGGACTCGCTGATCCTTGGGAGGGTCTCCTCAGATTGATT
GACTGCCCACCTCGGGGGTCTTTCATTTGGAGGTTCCACCGAGATTTGGAGACCCCTGCCCAGGGACCAC
CGACCCCCCCGCCGGGAGGTAAGCTGGCCAGCGGTCGTTTCGTGTCTGTCTCTGTCTTTGTGCGTGTTTG
TGCCGGCATCTAATGTTTGCGCCTGCGTCTGTACTAGTTAGCTAACTAGCTCTGTATCTGGCGGACCCGT
GGTGGAACTGACGAGTTCTGAACACCCGGCCGCAACCCTGGGAGACGTCCCAGGGACTTTGGGGGCCGTT
TTTGTGGCCCGACCTGAGGAAGGGAGTCGATGTGGAATCCGACCCCGTCAGGATATGTGGTTCTGGTAGG
AGACGAGAACCTAAAACAGTTCCCGCCTCCGTCTGAATTTTTGCTTTCGGTTTGGAACCGAAGCCGCGCG
TCTTGTCTGCTGCAGCGCTGCAGCATCGTTCTGTGTTGTCTCTGTCTGACTGTGTTTCTGTATTTGTCTG
AAAATTAGGGCCAGACTGTTACCACTCCCTTAAGTTTGACCTTAGGTCACTGGAAAGATGTCGAGCGGAT
CGCTCACAACCAGTCGGTAGATGTCAAGAAGAGACGTTGGGTTACCTTCTGCTCTGCAGAATGGCCAACC
TTTAACGTCGGATGGCCGCGAGACGGCACCTTTAACCGAGACCTCATCACCCAGGTTAAGATCAAGGTCT
TTTCACCTGGCCCGCATGGACACCCAGACCAGGTCCCCTACATCGTGACCTGGGAAGCCTTGGCTTTTGA
CCCCCCTCCCTGGGTCAAGCCCTTTGTACACCCTAAGCCTCCGCCTCCTCTTCCTCCATCCGCCCCGTCT
CTCCCCCTTGAACCTCCTCGTTCGACCCCGCCTCGATCCTCCCTTTATCCAGCCCTCACTCCTTCTCTAG
GCGCCGGAATTAGATCCACTAGTAACGGCCGCCAGTGTGCTGGAATTCGCCCTTAGGTGTGGCGCCGAGG
GGAGATCAGCCATGGAGCAGCCACAGGAGGAAGCCCCTGAGGTCCGGGAAGAGGAGGAGAAAGAGGAAGT
GGCAGAGGCAGAAGGAGCCCCAGAGCTCAATGGGGGACCACAGCATGCACTTCCTTCCAGCAGCTACACA
GACCTCTCCCGGAGCTCCTCGCCACCCTCACTGCTGGACCAACTGCAGATGGGCTGTGACGGGGCCTCAT
GCGGCAGCCTCAACATGGAGTGCCGGGTGTGCGGGGACAAGGCATCGGGCTTCCACTACGGTGTTCATGC
ATGTGAGGGGTGCAAGGGCTTCTTCCGTCGTACGATCCGCATGAAGCTGGAGTACGAGAAGTGTGAGCGC
AGCTGCAAGATTCAGAAGAAGAACCGCAACAAGTGCCAGTACTGCCGCTTCCAGAAGTGCCTGGCACTGG
GCATGTCACACAACGCTATCCGTTTTGGTCGGATGCCGGAGGCTGAGAAGAGGAAGCTGGTGGCAGGGCT
GACTGCAAACGAGGGGAGCCAGTACAACCCACAGGTGGCCGACCTGAAGGCCTTCTCCAAGCACATCTAC
AATGCCTACCTGAAAAACTTCAACATGACCAAAAAGAAGGCCCGCAGCATCCTCACCGGCAAAGCCAGCC
ACACGGCGCCCTTTGTGATCCACGACATCGAGACATTGTGGCAGGCAGAGAAGGGGCTGGTGTGGAAGCA
GTTGGTGAATGGCCTGCCTCCCTACAAGGAGATCAGCGTGCACGTCTTCTACCGCTGCCAGTGCACCACA
GTGGAGACCGTGCGGGAGCTCACTGAGTTCGCCAAGAGCATCCCCAGCTTCAGCAGCCTCTTCCTCAACG
ACCAGGTTACCCTTCTCAAGTATGGCGTGCACGAGGCCATCTTCGCCATGCTGGCCTCTATCGTCAACAA
GGACGGGCTGCTGGTAGCCAACGGCAGTGGCTTTGTCACCCGTGAGTTCCTGCGCAGCCTCCGCAAACCC
TTCAGTGATATCATTGAGCCTAAGTTTGAATTTGCTGTCAAGTTCAACGCCCTGGAACTTGATGACAGTG
ACCTGGCCCTATTCATTGCGGCCATCATTCTGTGTGGAGACCGGCCAGGCCTCATGAACGTTCCACGGGT
GGAGGCTATCCAGGACACCATCCTGCGTGCCCTCGAATTCCACCTGCAGGCCAACCACCCTGATGCCCAG
TACCTCTTCCCCAAGCTGCTGCAGAAGATGGCTGACCTGCGGCAACTGGTCACCGAGCACGCCCAGAGGA
TGCAGCGGATCAAGAAGACCGAAACCGAGACCTCGCTGCACCCTCTGCTCCAGGAGATCTACAAGGACAT
GTACTAACGGCGGCACCCAGGCCTCCCTGCAGACTCCAATGGGGCCAGCACTGGAGGGGCCCACCCACAT
GACTTTTCCATTGACCAGCTCTCAAGGGCGAATTCTGCAGATATCCATCACACTGGCGGCCGCTCGAGGT
TAACGAATTCTACCGGGTAGGGGAGGCGCTTTTCCCAAGGCAGTCTGGAGCATGCGCTTTAGCAGCCCCG
CTGGGCACTTGGCGCTACACAAGTGGCCTCTGGCCTCGCACACATTCCACATCCACCGGTAGGCGCCAAC
CGGCTCCGTTCTTTGGTGGCCCCTTCGCGCCACCTTCTACTCCTCCCCTAGTCAGGAAGTTCCCCCCCGC
CCCGCAGCTCGCGTCGTGCAGGACGTGACAAATGGAAGTAGCACGTCTCACTAGTCTCGTGCAGATGGAC
AGCACCGCTGAGCAATGGAAGCGGGTAGGCCTTTGGGGCAGCGGCCAATAGCAGCTTTGCTCCTTCGCTT
TCTGGGCTCAGAGGCTGGGAAGGGGTGGGTCCGGGGGCGGGCTCAGGGGCGGGCTCAGGGGCGGGGCGGG
CGCCCGAAGGTCCTCCGGAGGCCCGGCATTCTGCACGCTTCAAAAGCGCACGTCTGCCGCGCTGTTCTCC
TCTTCCTCATCTCCGGGCCTTTCGACCTGCAGCCCAAGCTTACCATGGCCAAGCCTTTGTCTCAAGAAGA
ATCCACCCTCATTGAAAGAGCAACGGCTACAATCAACAGCATCCCCATCTCTGAAGACTACAGCGTCGCC
AGCGCAGCTCTCTCTAGCGACGGCCGCATCTTCACTGGTGTCAATGTATATCATTTTACTGGGGGACCTT
GTGCAGAACTCGTGGTGCTGGGCACTGCTGCTGCTGCGGCAGCTGGCAACCTGACTTGTATCGTCGCGAT
CGGAAATGAGAACAGGGGCATCTTGAGCCCCTGCGGACGGTGCCGACAGGTGCTTCTCGATCTGCATCCT
GGGATCAAAGCCATAGTGAAGGACAGTGATGGACAGCCGACGGCAGTTGGGATTCGTGAATTGCTGCCCT
CTGGTTATGTGTGGGAGGGCTAATCGATAAAATAAAAGATTTTATTTAGTCTCCAGAAAAAGGGGGGAAT
GAAAGACCCCACCTGTAGGTTTGGCAAGCTAGAGAACCATCAGATGTTTCCAGGGTGCCCCAAGGACCTG
AAATGACCCTGTGCCTTATTTGAACTAACCAATCAGTTCGCTTCTCGCTTCTGTTCGCGCGCTTCTGCTC
CCCGAGCTCAATAAAAGAGCCCACAACCCCTCACTCGGCGCGCCAGTCCTCCGATAGACTGCGTCGCCCG
GGTACCCGTGTATCCAATAAACCCTCTTGCAGTTGCATCCGACTTGTGGTCTCGCTGTTCCTTGGGAGGG
TCTCCTCTGAGTGATTGACTACCCGTCAGCGGGGGTCTTTCATGGGTAACAGTTTCTTGAAGTTGGAGAA
CAACATTCTGAGGGTAGGAGTCGAATATTAAGTAATCCTGACTCAATTAGCCACTGTTTTGAATCCACAT
ACTCCAATACTCCTGAAATAGTTCATTATGGACAGCGCAGAAAGAGCTGGGGAGAATTGTGAAATTGTTA
TCCGCTCACAATTCCACACAACATACGAGCCGGAAGCATAAAGTGTAAAGCCTGGGGTGCCTAATGAGTG
AGCTAACTCACATTAATTGCGTTGCGCTCACTGCCCGCTTTCCAGTCGGGAAACCTGTCGTGCCAGCTGC
ATTAATGAATCGGCCAACGCGCGGGGAGAGGCGGTTTGCGTATTGGGCGCTCTTCCGCTTCCTCGCTCAC
TGACTCGCTGCGCTCGGTCGTTCGGCTGCGGCGAGCGGTATCAGCTCACTCAAAGGCGGTAATACGGTTA
TCCACAGAATCAGGGGATAACGCAGGAAAGAACATGTGAGCAAAAGGCCAGCAAAAGGCCAGGAACCGTA
AAAAGGCCGCGTTGCTGGCGTTTTTCCATAGGCTCCGCCCCCCTGACGAGCATCACAAAAATCGACGCTC
AAGTCAGAGGTGGCGAAACCCGACAGGACTATAAAGATACCAGGCGTTTCCCCCTGGAAGCTCCCTCGTG
CGCTCTCCTGTTCCGACCCTGCCGCTTACCGGATACCTGTCCGCCTTTCTCCCTTCGGGAAGCGTGGCGC
TTTCTCATAGCTCACGCTGTAGGTATCTCAGTTCGGTGTAGGTCGTTCGCTCCAAGCTGGGCTGTGTGCA
CGAACCCCCCGTTCAGCCCGACCGCTGCGCCTTATCCGGTAACTATCGTCTTGAGTCCAACCCGGTAAGA
CACGACTTATCGCCACTGGCAGCAGCCACTGGTAACAGGATTAGCAGAGCGAGGTATGTAGGCGGTGCTA
CAGAGTTCTTGAAGTGGTGGCCTAACTACGGCTACACTAGAAGAACAGTATTTGGTATCTGCGCTCTGCT
GAAGCCAGTTACCTTCGGAAAAAGAGTTGGTAGCTCTTGATCCGGCAAACAAACCACCGCTGGTAGCGGT
GGTTTTTTTGTTTGCAAGCAGCAGATTACGCGCAGAAAAAAAGGATCTCAAGAAGATCCTTTGATCTTTT
CTACGGGGTCTGACGCTCAGTGGAACGAAAACTCACGTTAAGGGATTTTGGTCATGAGATTATCAAAAAG
GATCTTCACCTAGATCCTTTTAAATTAAAAATGAAGTTTTAAATCAATCTAAAGTATATATGAGTAAACT
TGGTCTGACAGTTACCAATGCTTAATCAGTGAGGCACCTATCTCAGCGATCTGTCTATTTCGTTCATCCA
TAGTTGCCTGACTCCCCGTCGTGTAGATAACTACGATACGGGAGGGCTTACCATCTGGCCCCAGTGCTGC
AATGATACCGCGAGACCCACGCTCACCGGCTCCAGATTTATCAGCAATAAACCAGCCAGCCGGAAGGGCC
GAGCGCAGAAGTGGTCCTGCAACTTTATCCGCCTCCATCCAGTCTATTAATTGTTGCCGGGAAGCTAGAG
TAAGTAGTTCGCCAGTTAATAGTTTGCGCAACGTTGTTGCCATTGCTACAGGCATCGTGGTGTCACGCTC
GTCGTTTGGTATGGCTTCATTCAGCTCCGGTTCCCAACGATCAAGGCGAGTTACATGATCCCCCATGTTG
TGCAAAAAAGCGGTTAGCTCCTTCGGTCCTCCGATCGTTGTCAGAAGTAAGTTGGCCGCAGTGTTATCAC
TCATGGTTATGGCAGCACTGCATAATTCTCTTACTGTCATGCCATCCGTAAGATGCTTTTCTGTGACTGG
TGAGTACTCAACCAAGTCATTCTGAGAATAGTGTATGCGGCGACCGAGTTGCTCTTGCCCGGCGTCAATA
CGGGATAATACCGCGCCACATAGCAGAACTTTAAAAGTGCTCATCATTGGAAAACGTTCTTCGGGGCGAA
AACTCTCAAGGATCTTACCGCTGTTGAGATCCAGTTCGATGTAACCCACTCGTGCACCCAACTGATCTTC
AGCATCTTTTACTTTCACCAGCGTTTCTGGGTGAGCAAAAACAGGAAGGCAAAATGCCGCAAAAAAGGGA
ATAAGGGCGACACGGAAATGTTGAATACTCATACTCTTCCTTTTTCAATATTATTGAAGCATTTATCAGG
GTTATTGTCTCATGAGCGGATACATATTTGAATGTATTTAGAAAAATAAACAAATAGGGGTTCCGCGCAC
ATTTCCCCGAAAAGTGCCACCTGACGTCTAAGAAACCATTATTATCATGACATTAACCTATAAAAATAGG
CGTATCACGAGGCCCTTTCGTCTCGCGCGTTTCGGTGATGACGGTGAAAACCTCTGACACATGCAGCTCC
CGGAGACGGTCACAGCTTGTCTGTAAGCGGATGCCGGGAGCAGACAAGCCCGTCAGGGCGCGTCAGCGGG
TGTTGGCGGGTGTCGGGGCTGGCTTAACTATGCGGCATCAGAGCAGATTGTACTGAGAGTGCACCATATG
CGGTGTGAAATACCGCACAGATGCGTAAGGAGAAAATACCGCATCAGGCGCCATTCGCCATTCAGGCTGC
GCAACTGTTGGGAAGGGCGATCGGTGCGGGCCTCTTCGCTATTACGCCAGCTGGCGAAAGGGGGATGTGC
TGCAAGGCGATTAAGTTGGGTAACGCCAGGGTTTTCCCAGTCACGACGTTGTAAAACGACGGCGCAAGGA
ATGGTGCATGCAAGGAGATGGCGCCCAACAGTCCCCCGGCCACGGGGCCTGCCACCATACCCACGCCGAA
ACAAGCGCTCATGAGCCCGAAGTGGCGAGCCCGATCTTCCCCATCGGTGATGTCGGCGATATAGGCGCCA
GCAACCGCACCTGTGGCGCCGGTGATGCCGGCCACGATGCGTCCGGCGTAGAGGCGATTAGTCCAATTTG
TTAAAGACAGGATATCAGTGGTCCAGGCTCTAGTTTTGACTCAACAATATCACCAGCTGAAGCCTATAGA
GTACGAGCCATAGATAAAATAAAAGATTTTATTTAGTCTCCAGAAAAAGGGGGG
Features (pLannotate 1.2.2; 20 found; start..end, strand, type, name):
      1..517     +  LTR            5' LTR: 5' long terminal repeat from murine embryonic stem cell virus
    581..922     +  misc_feature   MESV Ψ: packaging signal of murine embryonic stem cell virus
    989..1405    +  CDS            gag (truncated): truncated Moloney murine leukemia virus (MMLV) gag gene lacking the start codon
   1482..2804    +  CDS            PPARD: PPARD_HUMAN - Also known as NR1C2, PPARB. Experimental evidence at protein level: Swiss-Prot protein existence level 1. Ligand-activated transcription factor. Receptor that binds peroxisome proliferators such as hypolipidemic drugs and fatty acids. Has a preference for poly-unsaturated fatty acids, such as gamma- linoleic acid and eicosapentanoic acid. Once activated by a ligand, the receptor binds to promoter elements of target genes. Regulates the peroxisomal beta-oxidation pathway of fatty acids. Functions as transcription activator for the acyl-CoA oxidase gene. Decreases expression of NPC
   2955..3454    +  promoter       PGK promoter: mouse phosphoglycerate kinase 1 promoter
   3475..3873    +  CDS            BSD: blasticidin S deaminase; Aspergillus terreus BSD; confers resistance to blasticidin
   3918..3952    +  LTR            3' LTR (ΔU3) (fragment): self-inactivating 3' long terminal repeat (LTR) from Moloney murine leukemia virus
   3949..4243    +  LTR            3' LTR (ΔU3) (fragment): self-inactivating 3' long terminal repeat (LTR) from Moloney murine leukemia virus
   4405..4421    -  protein_bind   lac operator: The lac repressor binds to the lac operator to inhibit transcription in E. coli. This inhibition can be relieved by adding lactose or isopropyl-β-D-thiogalactopyranoside (IPTG). lac repressor encoded by lacI
   4429..4459    -  promoter       lac promoter: promoter for the E. coli lac operon
   4474..4495    -  protein_bind   CAP binding site: CAP binding activates transcription in the presence of cAMP. E. coli catabolite activator protein
   4508..4600    -  CDS            lacI (fragment): lac repressor; lacI; The lac repressor binds to the lac operator to inhibit transcription in E. coli. This inhibition can be relieved by adding lactose or isopropyl-β-D-thiogalactopyranoside (IPTG).
   4783..5371    -  rep_origin     ori: high-copy-number ColE1/pMB1/pBR322/pUC origin of replication
   5542..6402    -  CDS            AmpR: β-lactamase; bla; confers resistance to ampicillin, carbenicillin, and related antibiotics
   6403..6507    -  promoter       AmpR promoter: bla
   6602..6637    +  CDS            rop (fragment): Rop protein, which maintains plasmids at low copy number; rop
   6739..6838    +  misc_feature   bom (fragment): basis of mobility region from pBR322
   6844..6993    -  CDS            lacZα (fragment): LacZα fragment of β-galactosidase; lacZ fragment
   6993..7194    -  CDS            TcR (fragment): tetracycline efflux protein; tet; confers resistance to tetracycline
   7195..7293    +  CDS            env (fragment): murine leukemia virus gPr80 envelope polyprotein precursor; env; proteolytically cleaved into gp70SU and p15TM subunits
