[The description below was written by a language model from this plasmid's Addgene catalogue record and pLannotate feature annotations shown in this document.]
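Description:
pMSCVbsd-PPARD-M416R is a gammaretroviral expression vector built on the pMSCVbsd (murine stem cell virus) backbone, designed to deliver a mutant human PPARD cDNA into mammalian cells by retroviral transduction. In bacteria the 7.3 kb plasmid is maintained through a high-copy ColE1/pUC-type origin and selected with ampicillin via the β-lactamase gene. The remaining bacterial annotations (short lacI, lacZα, rop, bom and tetracycline-resistance fragments, plus a lac promoter/operator) are non-functional remnants of the cloning backbone.

The proviral unit begins with the MESV-derived 5′ LTR, followed by the Ψ packaging signal and a truncated gag segment lacking its start codon, which together promote efficient encapsidation of the genomic RNA when the plasmid is introduced into a packaging cell line that supplies gag, pol and env in trans. The PPARD open reading frame, inserted between BglII (destroyed during cloning) and XhoI sites, sits directly downstream with no dedicated internal promoter annotated, so it is presumably transcribed from the 5′ LTR. It encodes PPARβ/δ, a ligand-activated nuclear receptor, carrying an M416R substitution made by PCR mutagenesis. The record does not state the functional consequence of this mutation. Downstream, a mouse PGK promoter drives blasticidin S deaminase, allowing selection of stably transduced cells with blasticidin, and the cassette ends at the 3′ LTR. The automated annotation labels this LTR as ΔU3 self-inactivating fragments, but these are partial matches and the catalogue entry does not describe the vector as self-inactivating.

The associated work concerns PPARβ/δ recruitment of NCOR and transcriptional regulation of ANGPTL4, so this construct is likely intended for stable expression of the mutant receptor in such studies.
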