Addgene plasmid #130769: pMSCVbsd-PPARD-M416R
Purpose: Vector encoding PPARD cDNA for retroviral transduction
Depositing lab: Till Adhikary. Depositing organization: Philipps-Universitaet Marburg. Publication: PPARbeta/delta recruits NCOR and regulates transcription reinitiation of ANGPTL4. Legrand N, Bretscher CL, Zielke S, Wilke B, Daude M, Fritz B, Diederich WE, Adhikary T. Nucleic Acids Res. 2019 Oct 10;47(18):9573-9591. doi: 10.1093/nar/gkz685. PubMed 31428774.
Backbone
  Vector backbone: pMSCVbsd
  Vector type: Retroviral
  Selectable markers: Blasticidin
Growth in bacteria
  Bacterial resistance: Ampicillin, 100 μg/mL
  Growth temperature: 37°C
  Growth strain: NEB Stable
  Copy number: High Copy
Gene/Insert
  Gene/Insert name: PPARD M416R
  Species: H. sapiens (human)
  Mutation: M416R
  Entrez Gene: PPARD (a.k.a. FAAR, NR1C2, NUC1, NUCI, NUCII, PPARB)
  Cloning method: Restriction Enzyme; 5′ cloning site BglII (destroyed during cloning); 3′ cloning site XhoI (not destroyed)
  Sequencing primers: 5′ pMSCVseqfw (CCCTTGAACCTCCTCGTTCGACC); 3′ pMSCVseqrv (GAGACGTGCTACTTCCATTTGTC)
Terms and licenses: Academic/Nonprofit Terms; Industry Terms: Not Available to Industry
Depositor comments: Generated by PCR mutagenesis. Please visit https://www.biorxiv.org/content/10.1101/525576v2 for BioRxiv preprint.
How to cite: pMSCVbsd-PPARD-M416R was a gift from Till Adhikary (Addgene plasmid # 130769 ; http://n2t.net/addgene:130769 ; RRID:Addgene_130769)
