>Addgene plasmid #130769 | pMSCVbsd-PPARD-M416R | depositor partial sequence | sequence record 250280 | PPARD M416R
ATGGAGCAGCCACAGGAGGAAGCCCCTGAGGTCCGGGAAGAGGAGGAGAAAGAGGAAGTGGCAGAGGCAG
AAGGAGCCCCAGAGCTCAATGGGGGACCACAGCATGCACTTCCTTCCAGCAGCTACACAGACCTCTCCCG
GAGCTCCTCGCCACCCTCACTGCTGGACCAACTGCAGATGGGCTGTGACGGGGCCTCATGCGGCAGCCTC
AACATGGAGTGCCGGGTGTGCGGGGACAAGGCATCGGGCTTCCACTACGGTGTTCATGCATGTGAGGGGT
GCAAGGGCTTCTTCCGTCGTACGATCCGCATGAAGCTGGAGTACGAGAAGTGTGAGCGCAGCTGCAAGAT
TCAGAAGAAGAACCGCAACAAGTGCCAGTACTGCCGCTTCCAGAAGTGCCTGGCACTGGGCATGTCACAC
AACGCTATCCGTTTTGGTCGGATGCCGGAGGCTGAGAAGAGGAAGCTGGTGGCAGGGCTGACTGCAAACG
AGGGGAGCCAGTACAACCCACAGGTGGCCGACCTGAAGGCCTTCTCCAAGCACATCTACAATGCCTACCT
GAAAAACTTCAACATGACCAAAAAGAAGGCCCGCAGCATCCTCACCGGCAAAGCCAGCCACACGGCGCCC
TTTGTGATCCACGACATCGAGACATTGTGGCAGGCAGAGAAGGGGCTGGTGTGGAAGCAGTTGGTGAATG
GCCTGCCTCCCTACAAGGAGATCAGCGTGCACGTCTTCTACCGCTGCCAGTGCACCACAGTGGAGACCGT
GCGGGAGCTCACTGAGTTCGCCAAGAGCATCCCCAGCTTCAGCAGCCTCTTCCTCAACGACCAGGTTACC
CTTCTCAAGTATGGCGTGCACGAGGCCATCTTCGCCATGCTGGCCTCTATCGTCAACAAGGACGGGCTGC
TGGTAGCCAACGGCAGTGGCTTTGTCACCCGTGAGTTCCTGCGCAGCCTCCGCAAACCCTTCAGTGATAT
CATTGAGCCTAAGTTTGAATTTGCTGTCAAGTTCAACGCCCTGGAACTTGATGACAGTGACCTGGCCCTA
TTCATTGCGGCCATCATTCTGTGTGGAGACCGGCCAGGCCTCATGAACGTTCCACGGGTGGAGGCTATCC
AGGACACCATCCTGCGTGCCCTCGAATTCCACCTGCAGGCCAACCACCCTGATGCCCAGTACCTCTTCCC
CAAGCTGCTGCAGAAGATGGCTGACCTGCGGCAACTGGTCACCGAGCACGCCCAGAGGATGCAGCGGATC
AAGAAGACCGAAACCGAGACCTCGCTGCACCCTCTGCTCCAGGAGATCTACAAGGACATGTACTAA
